Addgene plasmid #249209: pLenti-hPTK7-gRNA3
Purpose: PTK7 CRISPR KO
Depositing lab: Weihong Tan. Depositing organization: Hangzhou Institute of Medicine, Chinese Academy of Sciences. Publication: SPARK-seq: A high-throughput platform for aptamer discovery and kinetic profiling. Luo G, Song J, Fu Y, Jiang Y, Gao Y, Zhong Z, Li L, Wei Y, Jia HR, Guo L, Fu T, Wu Q, Tan W. Science. 2026 Jan;391(6780):eadv6127. doi: 10.1126/science.adv6127. Epub 2026 Jan 1. PubMed 41477891.
Backbone
  Vector backbone: pLenti-sgRNA
  Backbone manufacturer: Eric Lander and David Sabatini, Addgene plasmid #71409
  Vector type: Lentiviral, CRISPR
Growth in bacteria
  Bacterial resistance: Ampicillin, 100 μg/mL
  Growth temperature: 37°C
  Growth strain: NEB Stable
  Copy number: High Copy
Gene/Insert
  Gene/Insert name: PTK7
  gRNA/shRNA sequence: CTCTGACCATCAGAAAGGG
  Species: H. sapiens (human)
  Entrez Gene: PTK7 (a.k.a. CCK-4, CCK4)
  Promoter: U6
  Cloning method: Restriction Enzyme; 5′ cloning site Unknown (unknown if destroyed)
Terms and licenses: Academic/Nonprofit Terms; Industry Terms: Not Available to Industry
How to cite: pLenti-hPTK7-gRNA3 was a gift from Weihong Tan (Addgene plasmid # 249209 ; http://n2t.net/addgene:249209 ; RRID:Addgene_249209)
