[The description below was written by a language model from this plasmid's Addgene catalogue record and pLannotate feature annotations shown in this document.]
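Description:
pLenti-hPTK7-gRNA3 is a lentiviral CRISPR guide RNA vector built on the pLenti-sgRNA backbone and intended for knockout of human PTK7 (also known as CCK-4). It is a 7,290 nt plasmid propagated in E. coli at high copy from a ColE1/pUC-type origin under ampicillin selection (AmpR, β-lactamase). The backbone also retains an f1 origin, an SV40 origin and poly(A) signal, and remnants of lac and T7/T3 promoter elements that play no part in the payload.

The transfer cassette follows a third-generation, self-inactivating design. An RSV promoter drives a truncated HIV-1 5' LTR to produce the viral genomic RNA. This is followed by the Ψ packaging signal with a partial gag sequence, the Rev response element for Rev-dependent nuclear export, a cPPT/CTS element, WPRE to boost transcript expression, and a ΔU3 3' LTR that disables LTR promoter activity after integration. Within this unit, a human U6 RNA polymerase III promoter transcribes the PTK7-targeting spacer fused to the Streptococcus pyogenes Cas9 gRNA scaffold. Downstream, an EF-1α core promoter expresses puromycin N-acetyltransferase, so transduced mammalian cells can be selected with puromycin.

No Cas9 coding sequence is annotated, so the nuclease must be provided separately, for example by a Cas9-expressing cell line or a second vector. Virus production likewise depends on packaging and envelope functions supplied in trans. The name suggests it is one of several guides against PTK7, although the record describes only this one. The stated purpose is PTK7 CRISPR knockout, and the associated publication concerns an aptamer discovery and kinetic profiling platform. The record does not say how the knockout cells were used in that work, and the cloning sites used to insert the guide are not recorded.
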