Features (pLannotate 1.2.2; 27 found; start..end, strand, type, name):
      5..231     +  promoter       RSV promoter: Rous sarcoma virus enhancer/promoter
    232..412     +  LTR            5' LTR (truncated): truncated 5' long terminal repeat (LTR) from HIV-1
    459..584     +  misc_feature   HIV-1 Ψ: packaging signal of human immunodeficiency virus type 1
    568..931     +  CDS            HIV-1 gag (fragment): gag protein from human immunodeficiency virus 1; gag
   1077..1310    +  misc_feature   RRE: The Rev response element (RRE) of HIV-1 allows for Rev-dependent mRNA export from the nucleus to the cytoplasm.
   1687..1713    +  CDS            Rev (fragment): human immunodeficiency virus 1 (HIV-1) Rev protein; rev; enhances nuclear export of unspliced and incompletely spliced viral mRNAs
   1717..1957    +  promoter       U6 promoter: RNA polymerase III promoter for human U6 snRNA
   1986..2061    +  misc_RNA       gRNA scaffold: guide RNA scaffold for the Streptococcus pyogenes CRISPR/Cas9 system
   2109..2226    +  misc_feature   cPPT/CTS: central polypurine tract and central termination sequence of HIV-1
   2295..2506    +  promoter       EF-1α core promoter: core promoter for human elongation factor EF-1α
   2532..3131    +  CDS            PuroR (fragment): puromycin N-acetyltransferase; pac from Streptomyces; confers resistance to puromycin
   3147..3735    +  misc_feature   WPRE: woodchuck hepatitis virus posttranscriptional regulatory element
   3786..3805    +  misc_feature   cPPT/CTS (fragment): central polypurine tract and central termination sequence of HIV-1
   3807..4040    +  LTR            3' LTR (ΔU3): self-inactivating 3' long terminal repeat (LTR) from HIV-1
   4118..4239    +  polyA_signal   SV40 poly(A) signal: SV40 polyadenylation signal
   4279..4414    +  rep_origin     SV40 ori: SV40 origin of replication
   4435..4453    -  promoter       T7 promoter: promoter for bacteriophage T7 RNA polymerase
   4461..4616    +  CDS            lacZα (fragment): LacZα fragment of β-galactosidase; lacZ fragment
   4621..5049    +  rep_origin     f1 ori (sequence partly withheld): f1 bacteriophage origin of replication; arrow indicates direction of (+) strand synthesis
   5102..5206    +  promoter       AmpR promoter: bla
   5207..6067    +  CDS            AmpR: β-lactamase; bla; confers resistance to ampicillin, carbenicillin, and related antibiotics
   6238..6826    +  rep_origin     ori: high-copy-number ColE1/pMB1/pBR322/pUC origin of replication
   7009..7101    +  CDS            lacI (fragment): lac repressor; lacI; The lac repressor binds to the lac operator to inhibit transcription in E. coli. This inhibition can be relieved by adding lactose or isopropyl-β-D-thiogalactopyranoside (IPTG).
   7114..7135    +  protein_bind   CAP binding site: CAP binding activates transcription in the presence of cAMP. E. coli catabolite activator protein
   7150..7180    +  promoter       lac promoter: promoter for the E. coli lac operon
   7188..7204    +  protein_bind   lac operator: The lac repressor binds to the lac operator to inhibit transcription in E. coli. This inhibition can be relieved by adding lactose or isopropyl-β-D-thiogalactopyranoside (IPTG). lac repressor encoded by lacI
   7249..7267    +  promoter       T3 promoter: promoter for bacteriophage T3 RNA polymerase
>Addgene plasmid #249209 | pLenti-hPTK7-gRNA3 | addgene full sequence | sequence record 499751 | Addgene NGS Result
TTAATGTAGTCTTATGCAATACTCTTGTAGTCTTGCAACATGGTAACGATGAGTTAGCAACATGCCTTAC
AAGGAGAGAAAAAGCACCGTGCATGCCGATTGGTGGAAGTAAGGTGGTACGATCGTGCCTTATTAGGAAG
GCAACAGACGGGTCTGACATGGATTGGACGAACCACTGAATTGCCGCATTGCAGAGATATTGTATTTAAG
TGCCTAGCTCGATACATAAACGGGTCTCTCTGGTTAGACCAGATCTGAGCCTGGGAGCTCTCTGGCTAAC
TAGGGAACCCACTGCTTAAGCCTCAATAAAGCTTGCCTTGAGTGCTTCAAGTAGTGTGTGCCCGTCTGTT
GTGTGACTCTGGTAACTAGAGATCCCTCAGACCCTTTTAGTCAGTGTGGAAAATCTCTAGCAGTGGCGCC
CGAACAGGGACTTGAAAGCGAAAGGGAAACCAGAGGAGCTCTCTCGACGCAGGACTCGGCTTGCTGAAGC
GCGCACGGCAAGAGGCGAGGGGCGGCGACTGGTGAGTACGCCAAAAATTTTGACTAGCGGAGGCTAGAAG
GAGAGAGATGGGTGCGAGAGCGTCAGTATTAAGCGGGGGAGAATTAGATCGCGATGGGAAAAAATTCGGT
TAAGGCCAGGGGGAAAGAAAAAATATAAATTAAAACATATAGTATGGGCAAGCAGGGAGCTAGAACGATT
CGCAGTTAATCCTGGCCTGTTAGAAACATCAGAAGGCTGTAGACAAATACTGGGACAGCTACAACCATCC
CTTCAGACAGGATCAGAAGAACTTAGATCATTATATAATACAGTAGCAACCCTCTATTGTGTGCATCAAA
GGATAGAGATAAAAGACACCAAGGAAGCTTTAGACAAGATAGAGGAAGAGCAAAACAAAAGTAAGACCAC
CGCACAGCAAGCGGCCGCTGATCTTCAGACCTGGAGGAGGAGATATGAGGGACAATTGGAGAAGTGAATT
ATATAAATATAAAGTAGTAAAAATTGAACCATTAGGAGTAGCACCCACCAAGGCAAAGAGAAGAGTGGTG
CAGAGAGAAAAAAGAGCAGTGGGAATAGGAGCTTTGTTCCTTGGGTTCTTGGGAGCAGCAGGAAGCACTA
TGGGCGCAGCGTCAATGACGCTGACGGTACAGGCCAGACAATTATTGTCTGGTATAGTGCAGCAGCAGAA
CAATTTGCTGAGGGCTATTGAGGCGCAACAGCATCTGTTGCAACTCACAGTCTGGGGCATCAAGCAGCTC
CAGGCAAGAATCCTGGCTGTGGAAAGATACCTAAAGGATCAACAGCTCCTGGGGATTTGGGGTTGCTCTG
GAAAACTCATTTGCACCACTGCTGTGCCTTGGAATGCTAGTTGGAGTAATAAATCTCTGGAACAGATTTG
GAATCACACGACCTGGATGGAGTGGGACAGAGAAATTAACAATTACACAAGCTTAATACACTCCTTAATT
GAAGAATCGCAAAACCAGCAAGAAAAGAATGAACAAGAATTATTGGAATTAGATAAATGGGCAAGTTTGT
GGAATTGGTTTAACATAACAAATTGGCTGTGGTATATAAAATTATTCATAATGATAGTAGGAGGCTTGGT
AGGTTTAAGAATAGTTTTTGCTGTACTTTCTATAGTGAATAGAGTTAGGCAGGGATATTCACCATTATCG
TTTCAGACCCACCTCCCAACCCCGAGGGGACCCAGAGAGGGCCTATTTCCCATGATTCCTTCATATTTGC
ATATACGATACAAGGCTGTTAGAGAGATAATTAGAATTAATTTGACTGTAAACACAAAGATATTAGTACA
AAATACGTGACGTAGAAAGTAATAATTTCTTGGGTAGTTTGCAGTTTTAAAATTATGTTTTAAAATGGAC
TATCATATGCTTACCGTAACTTGAAAGTATTTCGATTTCTTGGCTTTATATATCTTGTGGAAAGGACGAA
ACACCGCTCTGACCATCAGAAAGGGGTTTTAGAGCTAGAAATAGCAAGTTAAAATAAGGCTAGTCCGTTA
TCAACTTGAAAAAGTGGCACCGAGTCGGTGCTTTTTTGAATTCTAGATCTTGAGACAAATGGCAGTATTC
ATCCACAATTTTAAAAGAAAAGGGGGGATTGGGGGGTACAGTGCAGGGGAAAGAATAGTAGACATAATAG
CAACAGACATACAAACTAAAGAATTACAAAAACAAATTACAAAAATTCAAAATTTTCGGGTTTATTACAG
GGACAGCAGAGATCCACTTTGGCGCCGGCTCGAGTGGCTCCGGTGCCCGTCAGTGGGCAGAGCGCACATC
GCCCACAGTCCCCGAGAAGTTGGGGGGAGGGGTCGGCAATTGAACCGGTGCCTAGAGAAGGTGGCGCGGG
GTAAACTGGGAAAGTGATGTCGTGTACTGGCTCCGCCTTTTTCCCGAGGGTGGGGGAGAACCGTATATAA
GTGCAGTAGTCGCCGTGAACGTTCTTTTTCGCAACGGGTTTGCCGCCAGAACACAGGTGTCGTGACGCGG
GATCCGCCACCATGACCGAGTACAAGCCCACGGTGCGCCTCGCCACCCGCGACGACGTCCCCAGGGCCGT
ACGCACCCTCGCCGCCGCGTTCGCCGACTACCCCGCCACGCGCCACACCGTCGATCCGGACCGCCACATC
GAGCGGGTCACCGAGCTGCAAGAACTCTTCCTCACGCGCGTCGGGCTCGACATCGGCAAGGTGTGGGTCG
CGGACGACGGCGCCGCGGTGGCGGTCTGGACCACGCCGGAGAGCGTCGAAGCGGGGGCGGTGTTCGCCGA
GATCGGCCCGCGCATGGCCGAGTTGAGCGGTTCCCGGCTGGCCGCGCAGCAACAGATGGAAGGCCTCCTG
GCGCCGCACCGGCCCAAGGAGCCCGCGTGGTTCCTGGCCACCGTCGGAGTCTCGCCCGACCACCAGGGCA
AGGGTCTGGGCAGCGCCGTCGTGCTCCCCGGAGTGGAGGCGGCCGAGCGCGCCGGGGTGCCCGCCTTCCT
GGAGACCTCCGCGCCCCGCAACCTCCCCTTCTACGAGCGGCTCGGCTTCACCGTCACCGCCGACGTCGAG
GTGCCCGAAGGACCGCGCACCTGGTGCATGACCCGCAAGCCCGGTGCCTGAACGCGTTAAGTCGACAATC
AACCTCTGGATTACAAAATTTGTGAAAGATTGACTGGTATTCTTAACTATGTTGCTCCTTTTACGCTATG
TGGATACGCTGCTTTAATGCCTTTGTATCATGCTATTGCTTCCCGTATGGCTTTCATTTTCTCCTCCTTG
TATAAATCCTGGTTGCTGTCTCTTTATGAGGAGTTGTGGCCCGTTGTCAGGCAACGTGGCGTGGTGTGCA
CTGTGTTTGCTGACGCAACCCCCACTGGTTGGGGCATTGCCACCACCTGTCAGCTCCTTTCCGGGACTTT
CGCTTTCCCCCTCCCTATTGCCACGGCGGAACTCATCGCCGCCTGCCTTGCCCGCTGCTGGACAGGGGCT
CGGCTGTTGGGCACTGACAATTCCGTGGTGTTGTCGGGGAAATCATCGTCCTTTCCTTGGCTGCTCGCCT
GTGTTGCCACCTGGATTCTGCGCGGGACGTCCTTCTGCTACGTCCCTTCGGCCCTCAATCCAGCGGACCT
TCCTTCCCGCGGCCTGCTGCCGGCTCTGCGGCCTCTTCCGCGTCTTCGCCTTCGCCCTCAGACGAGTCGG
ATCTCCCTTTGGGCCGCCTCCCCGCGTCGACTTTAAGACCAATGACTTACAAGGCAGCTGTAGATCTTAG
CCACTTTTTAAAAGAAAAGGGGGGACTGGAAGGGCTAATTCACTCCCAACGAAGACAAGATCTGCTTTTT
GCTTGTACTGGGTCTCTCTGGTTAGACCAGATCTGAGCCTGGGAGCTCTCTGGCTAACTAGGGAACCCAC
TGCTTAAGCCTCAATAAAGCTTGCCTTGAGTGCTTCAAGTAGTGTGTGCCCGTCTGTTGTGTGACTCTGG
TAACTAGAGATCCCTCAGACCCTTTTAGTCAGTGTGGAAAATCTCTAGCAGTACGTATAGTAGTTCATGT
CATCTTATTATTCAGTATTTATAACTTGCAAAGAAATGAATATCAGAGAGTGAGAGGAACTTGTTTATTG
CAGCTTATAATGGTTACAAATAAAGCAATAGCATCACAAATTTCACAAATAAAGCATTTTTTTCACTGCA
TTCTAGTTGTGGTTTGTCCAAACTCATCAATGTATCTTATCATGTCTGGCTCTAGCTATCCCGCCCCTAA
CTCCGCCCATCCCGCCCCTAACTCCGCCCAGTTCCGCCCATTCTCCGCCCCATGGCTGACTAATTTTTTT
TATTTATGCAGAGGCCGAGGCCGCCTCGGCCTCTGAGCTATTCCAGAAGTAGTGAGGAGGCTTTTTTGGA
GGCCTAGGGACGTACCCAATTCGCCCTATAGTGAGTCGTATTACGCGCGCTCACTGGCCGTCGTTTTACA
ACGTCGTGACTGGGAAAACCCTGGCGTTACCCAACTTAATCGCCTTGCAGCACATCCCCCTTTCGCCAGC
TGGCGTAATAGCGAAGAGGCCCGCACCGATCGCCCTTCCCAACAGTTGCGCAGCCTGAATGGCGAATGGG
[124 nt withheld, positions 4621-4744]
C
[91 nt withheld, positions 4746-4836]
A
[49 nt withheld, positions 4838-4886]
CCTTTGACGTTGGAGTCCACGTTCTTT
[37 nt withheld, positions 4914-4950]
ACCCTATCTCGGTCTATTCTTTTGATTTATAAGGGATTTTGCCGATTTCGGCCTATTGGTTAAAAAATGA
GCTGATTTAACAAAAATTTAACGCGAATTTTAACAAAATATTAACGCTTACAATTTAGGTGGCACTTTTC
GGGGAAATGTGCGCGGAACCCCTATTTGTTTATTTTTCTAAATACATTCAAATATGTATCCGCTCATGAG
ACAATAACCCTGATAAATGCTTCAATAATATTGAAAAAGGAAGAGTATGAGTATTCAACATTTCCGTGTC
GCCCTTATTCCCTTTTTTGCGGCATTTTGCCTTCCTGTTTTTGCTCACCCAGAAACGCTGGTGAAAGTAA
AAGATGCTGAAGATCAGTTGGGTGCACGAGTGGGTTACATCGAACTGGATCTCAACAGCGGTAAGATCCT
TGAGAGTTTTCGCCCCGAAGAACGTTTTCCAATGATGAGCACTTTTAAAGTTCTGCTATGTGGCGCGGTA
TTATCCCGTATTGACGCCGGGCAAGAGCAACTCGGTCGCCGCATACACTATTCTCAGAATGACTTGGTTG
AGTACTCACCAGTCACAGAAAAGCATCTTACGGATGGCATGACAGTAAGAGAATTATGCAGTGCTGCCAT
AACCATGAGTGATAACACTGCGGCCAACTTACTTCTGACAACGATCGGAGGACCGAAGGAGCTAACCGCT
TTTTTGCACAACATGGGGGATCATGTAACTCGCCTTGATCGTTGGGAACCGGAGCTGAATGAAGCCATAC
CAAACGACGAGCGTGACACCACGATGCCTGTAGCAATGGCAACAACGTTGCGCAAACTATTAACTGGCGA
ACTACTTACTCTAGCTTCCCGGCAACAATTAATAGACTGGATGGAGGCGGATAAAGTTGCAGGACCACTT
CTGCGCTCGGCCCTTCCGGCTGGCTGGTTTATTGCTGATAAATCTGGAGCCGGTGAGCGTGGGTCTCGCG
GTATCATTGCAGCACTGGGGCCAGATGGTAAGCCCTCCCGTATCGTAGTTATCTACACGACGGGGAGTCA
GGCAACTATGGATGAACGAAATAGACAGATCGCTGAGATAGGTGCCTCACTGATTAAGCATTGGTAACTG
TCAGACCAAGTTTACTCATATATACTTTAGATTGATTTAAAACTTCATTTTTAATTTAAAAGGATCTAGG
TGAAGATCCTTTTTGATAATCTCATGACCAAAATCCCTTAACGTGAGTTTTCGTTCCACTGAGCGTCAGA
CCCCGTAGAAAAGATCAAAGGATCTTCTTGAGATCCTTTTTTTCTGCGCGTAATCTGCTGCTTGCAAACA
AAAAAACCACCGCTACCAGCGGTGGTTTGTTTGCCGGATCAAGAGCTACCAACTCTTTTTCCGAAGGTAA
CTGGCTTCAGCAGAGCGCAGATACCAAATACTGTTCTTCTAGTGTAGCCGTAGTTAGGCCACCACTTCAA
GAACTCTGTAGCACCGCCTACATACCTCGCTCTGCTAATCCTGTTACCAGTGGCTGCTGCCAGTGGCGAT
AAGTCGTGTCTTACCGGGTTGGACTCAAGACGATAGTTACCGGATAAGGCGCAGCGGTCGGGCTGAACGG
GGGGTTCGTGCACACAGCCCAGCTTGGAGCGAACGACCTACACCGAACTGAGATACCTACAGCGTGAGCT
ATGAGAAAGCGCCACGCTTCCCGAAGGGAGAAAGGCGGACAGGTATCCGGTAAGCGGCAGGGTCGGAACA
GGAGAGCGCACGAGGGAGCTTCCAGGGGGAAACGCCTGGTATCTTTATAGTCCTGTCGGGTTTCGCCACC
TCTGACTTGAGCGTCGATTTTTGTGATGCTCGTCAGGGGGGCGGAGCCTATGGAAAAACGCCAGCAACGC
GGCCTTTTTACGGTTCCTGGCCTTTTGCTGGCCTTTTGCTCACATGTTCTTTCCTGCGTTATCCCCTGAT
TCTGTGGATAACCGTATTACCGCCTTTGAGTGAGCTGATACCGCTCGCCGCAGCCGAACGACCGAGCGCA
GCGAGTCAGTGAGCGAGGAAGCGGAAGAGCGCCCAATACGCAAACCGCCTCTCCCCGCGCGTTGGCCGAT
TCATTAATGCAGCTGGCACGACAGGTTTCCCGACTGGAAAGCGGGCAGTGAGCGCAACGCAATTAATGTG
AGTTAGCTCACTCATTAGGCACCCCAGGCTTTACACTTTATGCTTCCGGCTCGTATGTTGTGTGGAATTG
TGAGCGGATAACAATTTCACACAGGAAACAGCTATGACCATGATTACGCCAAGCGCGCAATTAACCCTCA
CTAAAGGGAACAAAAGCTGGAGCTGCAAGC
